Addgene plasmid #121048: GFP-TMCC3
Purpose: Expresses human TMCC3 in mammalian cells
Depositing lab: Gia Voeltz. Publication: A Novel Class of ER Membrane Proteins Regulates ER-Associated Endosome Fission. Hoyer MJ, Chitwood PJ, Ebmeier CC, Striepen JF, Qi RZ, Old WM, Voeltz GK. Cell. 2018 Sep 20;175(1):254-265.e14. doi: 10.1016/j.cell.2018.08.030. Epub 2018 Sep 13. PubMed 30220460.
Backbone
  Vector backbone: pAcGFP1-C1
  Backbone manufacturer: Clontech
  Backbone size w/o insert (bp): 4700
  Total vector size (bp): 6153
  Vector type: Mammalian Expression
  Selectable markers: Neomycin (select with G418)
Growth in bacteria
  Bacterial resistance: Kanamycin, 50 μg/mL
  Growth temperature: 37°C
  Growth strain: DH5alpha
  Copy number: Unknown
Gene/Insert
  Gene/Insert name: Trans membrane and coiled coil domain containing protein 3 (alt names: TMCC3; KIAA1145)
  Species: H. sapiens (human)
  Insert size (bp): 1434
  GenBank ID: NM_020698.4
  Entrez Gene: TMCC3 (a.k.a. KIAA1145)
  Promoter: CMV
  Tag / fusion protein: GFP (N terminal on backbone)
  Cloning method: Gibson Cloning
  Sequencing primers: 5′ ATG CCG GGC AGC GAC; 3′ GCA CAC AGG ATA TGG TCC CAG TTT TTA CAA
Terms and licenses: Academic/Nonprofit Terms; Industry Terms: Not Available to Industry
How to cite: GFP-TMCC3 was a gift from Gia Voeltz (Addgene plasmid # 121048 ; http://n2t.net/addgene:121048 ; RRID:Addgene_121048)
