[The description below was written by a language model from this plasmid's Addgene catalogue record and pLannotate feature annotations shown in this document.]
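Description:
GFP-TMCC3 is a mammalian expression plasmid of about 6.15 kb, built on the Clontech pAcGFP1-C1 backbone, that produces human TMCC3 (transmembrane and coiled-coil domain containing protein 3, also known as KIAA1145) fused at its N terminus to a green fluorescent protein. The roughly 1.4 kb TMCC3 coding sequence was inserted by Gibson assembly downstream of the AcGFP1 open reading frame, a constitutively fluorescent GFP derived from Aequorea coerulescens. A short remnant of the multiple cloning site serves as the linker between the two. Transcription of the fusion is driven by the human cytomegalovirus immediate early enhancer and promoter, which span the numbering origin of the circular map, and is terminated by an SV40 polyadenylation signal.

In bacteria the plasmid replicates from a high-copy ColE1/pUC-type origin, and an f1 origin is also present for single-stranded DNA production. A single Tn5 aminoglycoside phosphotransferase gene (NeoR/KanR) provides both selections. A bacterial bla-type promoter drives it for kanamycin resistance in E. coli, and the adjacent SV40 enhancer/early promoter, paired with an HSV TK polyadenylation signal, drives it in mammalian cells for G418 selection of stable transfectants. The short large T antigen, ble and bGH poly(A) annotations are fragments that most likely reflect residual backbone sequence rather than functional elements.

The construct is intended for transient or stable expression of fluorescently tagged TMCC3 in mammalian cells, allowing the protein's localization and behaviour to be followed by microscopy. It was deposited in connection with work on ER membrane proteins that regulate ER-associated endosome fission.
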