Features (pLannotate 1.2.2; 15 found; start..end, strand, type, name):
      1..204     +  promoter       CMV promoter: human cytomegalovirus (CMV) immediate early promoter
    249..965     +  CDS            AcGFP1: AcGFP1 is a basic (constitutively fluorescent) green fluorescent protein, derived from Aequorea coerulescens.
    966..1016    +  misc_feature   MCS (fragment): multiple cloning site
   1017..2447    +  CDS            TMCC3: TMCC3_HUMAN - Also known as KIAA1145 Experimental evidence at protein level: Swiss-Prot protein existence level 1. From Homo sapiens (Human).
   2470..2554    +  CDS            large T antigen (fragment): large T antigen from SV40 (simian virus 40)
   2577..2698    +  polyA_signal   SV40 poly(A) signal: SV40 polyadenylation signal
   2732..3160    -  rep_origin     f1 ori (sequence partly withheld): f1 bacteriophage origin of replication; arrow indicates direction of (+) strand synthesis
   3187..3291    +  promoter       AmpR promoter: bla
   3293..3650    +  promoter       SV40 promoter: SV40 enhancer and early promoter
   3685..4479    +  CDS            NeoR/KanR: aminoglycoside phosphotransferase from Tn5; aph(3')-II (or nptII); confers resistance to neomycin, kanamycin, and G418 (Geneticin®)
   4500..4652    +  CDS            ble (fragment): BLE_KLEPN - Experimental evidence at protein level: Swiss-Prot protein existence level 1. Binding protein with a strong affinity to the bleomycin family of antibiotics. Binds to CL990; an antimitotic-antibiotic compound. From Klebsiella pneumoniae.
   4711..4758    +  polyA_signal   HSV TK poly(A) signal: herpes simplex virus thymidine kinase polyadenylation signal (Cole and Stacy, 1985)
   4849..4865    -  polyA_signal   bGH poly(A) signal (fragment): bovine growth hormone polyadenylation signal
   5087..5675    +  rep_origin     ori: high-copy-number ColE1/pMB1/pBR322/pUC origin of replication
   5850..6153    +  enhancer       CMV enhancer: human cytomegalovirus immediate early enhancer
>Addgene plasmid #121048 | GFP-TMCC3 | addgene full sequence | sequence record 235296 | Addgene NGS Result
GTGATGCGGTTTTGGCAGTACATCAATGGGCGTGGATAGCGGTTTGACTCACGGGGATTTCCAAGTCTCC
ACCCCATTGACGTCAATGGGAGTTTGTTTTGGCACCAAAATCAACGGGACTTTCCAAAATGTCGTAACAA
CTCCGCCCCATTGACGCAAATGGGCGGTAGGCGTGTACGGTGGGAGGTCTATATAAGCAGAGCTGGTTTA
GTGAACCGTCAGATCCGCTAGCGCTACCGGTCGCCACCATGGTGAGCAAGGGCGCCGAGCTGTTCACCGG
CATCGTGCCCATCCTGATCGAGCTGAATGGCGATGTGAATGGCCACAAGTTCAGCGTGAGCGGCGAGGGC
GAGGGCGATGCCACCTACGGCAAGCTGACCCTGAAGTTCATCTGCACCACCGGCAAGCTGCCTGTGCCCT
GGCCCACCCTGGTGACCACCCTGAGCTACGGCGTGCAGTGCTTCTCACGCTACCCCGATCACATGAAGCA
GCACGACTTCTTCAAGAGCGCCATGCCTGAGGGCTACATCCAGGAGCGCACCATCTTCTTCGAGGATGAC
GGCAACTACAAGTCGCGCGCCGAGGTGAAGTTCGAGGGCGATACCCTGGTGAATCGCATCGAGCTGACCG
GCACCGATTTCAAGGAGGATGGCAACATCCTGGGCAATAAGATGGAGTACAACTACAACGCCCACAATGT
GTACATCATGACCGACAAGGCCAAGAATGGCATCAAGGTGAACTTCAAGATCCGCCACAACATCGAGGAT
GGCAGCGTGCAGCTGGCCGACCACTACCAGCAGAATACCCCCATCGGCGATGGCCCTGTGCTGCTGCCCG
ATAACCACTACCTGTCCACCCAGAGCGCCCTGTCCAAGGACCCCAACGAGAAGCGCGATCACATGATCTA
CTTCGGCTTCGTGACCGCCGCCGCCATCACCCACGGCATGGATGAGCTGTACAAGTCCGGACTCAGATCT
CGAGCTCAAGCTTCGAATTCTGCAGTCGACGGTACCATGCCGGGCAGCGACACGGCGCTCACCGTGGACC
GGACCTACTCGTACCCCGGCCGGCACCACCGCTGCAAGAGCCGGGTAGAACGTCATGACATGAATACCTT
AAGCCTGCCCCTGAACATACGCCGAGGGGGGTCAGACACCAACCTCAACTTTGATGTCCCGGATGGCATC
CTGGACTTCCACAAGGTCAAACTCACTGCAGACAGCCTGAAGCAAAAAATTCTAAAGGTAACAGAGCAGA
TAAAAATTGAGCAAACATCGCGCGATGGGAATGTTGCGGAGTATCTGAAACTAGTGAACAACGCGGACAA
GCAGCAGGCGGGACGTATCAAGCAAGTCTTTGAGAAGAAGAATCAGAAATCAGCTCACTCCATCGCCCAG
CTGCAGAAGAAGTTAGAGCAGTATCATCGAAAGCTCAGAGAGATCGAGCAGAATGGAGCCTCTAGGAGCT
CAAAGGACATTTCCAAAGACCACCTGAAGGATATACATCGCTCTTTGAAAGATGCCCACGTGAAATCTCG
AACTGCCCCCCATTGCATGGAGAGCAGCAAATCGGGCATGCCAGGGGTCTCACTTACTCCACCTGTGTTT
GTTTTCAATAAGTCCAGAGAGTTTGCCAACCTGATCCGGAATAAGTTTGGCAGCGCCGACAACATTGCTC
ACTTGAAAAATTCCTTAGAGGAGTTTAGGCCAGAGGCGAGTGCCAGGGCCTACGGGGGCAGCGCTACCAT
CGTGAACAAACCCAAGTATGGCAGTGATGATGAATGTTCGAGTGGCACGTCAGGCTCGGCCGACAGTAAC
GGAAACCAGTCGTTTGGGGCTGGTGGAGCCAGCACACTGGACAGCCAGGGCAAGCTCGCCGTGATCCTGG
AGGAACTGAGGGAGATCAAGGATACCCAAGCTCAGCTGGCTGAGGACATCGAGGCACTGAAGGTGCAGTT
TAAGAGAGAATATGGTTTTATTTCTCAGACCCTGCAAGAGGAAAGATACAGGTATGAGCGACTGGAGGAC
CAGCTGCATGACCTGACGGACCTGCATCAGCATGAGACAGCCAACCTGAAGCAGGAGCTGGCCAGCATTG
AGGAGAAGGTGGCCTACCAGGCCTACGAGCGCTCGCGGGACATCCAGGAAGCCTTGGAATCCTGCCAGAC
TCGCATTTCTAAGCTGGAGCTCCACCAGCAAGAGCAGCAAGCTCTGCAGACAGACACCGTGAATGCTAAA
GTTCTCCTGGGGAGGTGCATCAACGTGATCCTGGCCTTCATGACTGTCATCTTAGTGTGTGTGTCCACCA
TCGCGAAGTTCGTCTCACCCATGATGAAGAGTCGCTGCCACATTCTTGGCACCTTCTTTGCCGTGACTCT
TCTTGCTATATTTTGTAAAAACTGGGACCATATCCTGTGTGCCATAGAAAGGATGATAATACCAAGAGGA
TCCACCGGATCTAGATAACTGATCATAATCAGCCATACCACATTTGTAGAGGTTTTACTTGCTTTAAAAA
ACCTCCCACACCTCCCCCTGAACCTGAAACATAAAATGAATGCAATTGTTGTTGTTAACTTGTTTATTGC
AGCTTATAATGGTTACAAATAAAGCAATAGCATCACAAATTTCACAAATAAAGCATTTTTTTCACTGCAT
TCTAGTTGTGGTTTGTCCAAACTCATCAATGTATCTTAACGCGTAAATTGTAAGCGTTAATATTTTGTTA
AAATTCGCGTTAAATTTTTGTTAAATCAGCTCATTTTTTAACCAATAGGCCGAAATCGGCAAAATCCCTT
ATAAATCAAAAGAATAGACCGAGATAGGGT
[37 nt withheld, positions 2831-2867]
AAAGAACGTGGACTCCAACGTCAAAGG
[49 nt withheld, positions 2895-2943]
T
[91 nt withheld, positions 2945-3035]
G
[124 nt withheld, positions 3037-3160]
CAGGTGGCACTTTTCGGGGAAATGTGCGCGGAACCCCTATTTGTTTATTTTTCTAAATACATTCAAATAT
GTATCCGCTCATGAGACAATAACCCTGATAAATGCTTCAATAATATTGAAAAAGGAAGAGTCCTGAGGCG
GAAAGAACCAGCTGTGGAATGTGTGTCAGTTAGGGTGTGGAAAGTCCCCAGGCTCCCCAGCAGGCAGAAG
TATGCAAAGCATGCATCTCAATTAGTCAGCAACCAGGTGTGGAAAGTCCCCAGGCTCCCCAGCAGGCAGA
AGTATGCAAAGCATGCATCTCAATTAGTCAGCAACCATAGTCCCGCCCCTAACTCCGCCCATCCCGCCCC
TAACTCCGCCCAGTTCCGCCCATTCTCCGCCCCATGGCTGACTAATTTTTTTTATTTATGCAGAGGCCGA
GGCCGCCTCGGCCTCTGAGCTATTCCAGAAGTAGTGAGGAGGCTTTTTTGGAGGCCTAGGCTTTTGCAAA
GATCGATCAAGAGACAGGATGAGGATCGTTTCGCATGATTGAACAAGATGGATTGCACGCAGGTTCTCCG
GCCGCTTGGGTGGAGAGGCTATTCGGCTATGACTGGGCACAACAGACAATCGGCTGCTCTGATGCCGCCG
TGTTCCGGCTGTCAGCGCAGGGGCGCCCGGTTCTTTTTGTCAAGACCGACCTGTCCGGTGCCCTGAATGA
ACTGCAAGACGAGGCAGCGCGGCTATCGTGGCTGGCCACGACGGGCGTTCCTTGCGCAGCTGTGCTCGAC
GTTGTCACTGAAGCGGGAAGGGACTGGCTGCTATTGGGCGAAGTGCCGGGGCAGGATCTCCTGTCATCTC
ACCTTGCTCCTGCCGAGAAAGTATCCATCATGGCTGATGCAATGCGGCGGCTGCATACGCTTGATCCGGC
TACCTGCCCATTCGACCACCAAGCGAAACATCGCATCGAGCGAGCACGTACTCGGATGGAAGCCGGTCTT
GTCGATCAGGATGATCTGGACGAAGAGCATCAGGGGCTCGCGCCAGCCGAACTGTTCGCCAGGCTCAAGG
CGAGCATGCCCGACGGCGAGGATCTCGTCGTGACCCATGGCGATGCCTGCTTGCCGAATATCATGGTGGA
AAATGGCCGCTTTTCTGGATTCATCGACTGTGGCCGGCTGGGTGTGGCGGACCGCTATCAGGACATAGCG
TTGGCTACCCGTGATATTGCTGAAGAGCTTGGCGGCGAATGGGCTGACCGCTTCCTCGTGCTTTACGGTA
TCGCCGCTCCCGATTCGCAGCGCATCGCCTTCTATCGCCTTCTTGACGAGTTCTTCTGAGCGGGACTCTG
GGGTTCGAAATGACCGACCAAGCGACGCCCAACCTGCCATCACGAGATTTCGATTCCACCGCCGCCTTCT
ATGAAAGGTTGGGCTTCGGAATCGTTTTCCGGGACGCCGGCTGGATGATCCTCCAGCGCGGGGATCTCAT
GCTGGAGTTCTTCGCCCACCCTAGGGGGAGGCTAACTGAAACACGGAAGGAGACAATACCGGAAGGAACC
CGCGCTATGACGGCAATAAAAAGACAGAATAAAACGCACGGTGTTGGGTCGTTTGTTCATAAACGCGGGG
TTCGGTCCCAGGGCTGGCACTCTGTCGATACCCCACCGAGACCCCATTGGGGCCAATACGCCCGCGTTTC
TTCCTTTTCCCCACCCCACCCCCCAAGTTCGGGTGAAGGCCCAGGGCTCGCAGCCAACGTCGGGGCGGCA
GGCCCTGCCATAGCCTCAGGTTACTCATATATACTTTAGATTGATTTAAAACTTCATTTTTAATTTAAAA
GGATCTAGGTGAAGATCCTTTTTGATAATCTCATGACCAAAATCCCTTAACGTGAGTTTTCGTTCCACTG
AGCGTCAGACCCCGTAGAAAAGATCAAAGGATCTTCTTGAGATCCTTTTTTTCTGCGCGTAATCTGCTGC
TTGCAAACAAAAAAACCACCGCTACCAGCGGTGGTTTGTTTGCCGGATCAAGAGCTACCAACTCTTTTTC
CGAAGGTAACTGGCTTCAGCAGAGCGCAGATACCAAATACTGTTCTTCTAGTGTAGCCGTAGTTAGGCCA
CCACTTCAAGAACTCTGTAGCACCGCCTACATACCTCGCTCTGCTAATCCTGTTACCAGTGGCTGCTGCC
AGTGGCGATAAGTCGTGTCTTACCGGGTTGGACTCAAGACGATAGTTACCGGATAAGGCGCAGCGGTCGG
GCTGAACGGGGGGTTCGTGCACACAGCCCAGCTTGGAGCGAACGACCTACACCGAACTGAGATACCTACA
GCGTGAGCTATGAGAAAGCGCCACGCTTCCCGAAGGGAGAAAGGCGGACAGGTATCCGGTAAGCGGCAGG
GTCGGAACAGGAGAGCGCACGAGGGAGCTTCCAGGGGGAAACGCCTGGTATCTTTATAGTCCTGTCGGGT
TTCGCCACCTCTGACTTGAGCGTCGATTTTTGTGATGCTCGTCAGGGGGGCGGAGCCTATGGAAAAACGC
CAGCAACGCGGCCTTTTTACGGTTCCTGGCCTTTTGCTGGCCTTTTGCTCACATGTTCTTTCCTGCGTTA
TCCCCTGATTCTGTGGATAACCGTATTACCGCCATGCATTAGTTATTAATAGTAATCAATTACGGGGTCA
TTAGTTCATAGCCCATATATGGAGTTCCGCGTTACATAACTTACGGTAAATGGCCCGCCTGGCTGACCGC
CCAACGACCCCCGCCCATTGACGTCAATAATGACGTATGTTCCCATAGTAACGCCAATAGGGACTTTCCA
TTGACGTCAATGGGTGGAGTATTTACGGTAAACTGCCCACTTGGCAGTACATCAAGTGTATCATATGCCA
AGTACGCCCCCTATTGACGTCAATGACGGTAAATGGCCCGCCTGGCATTATGCCCAGTACATGACCTTAT
GGGACTTTCCTACTTGGCAGTACATCTACGTATTAGTCATCGCTATTACCATG
